Addgene plasmid #196864: pBactin-Nedd1-mNeonGreen
Purpose: Expression of neural precursor cell expressed developmentally down-regulated 1 (Need1) fused to mNeonGreen
Depositing lab: Frank Bradke. Depositing organization: Deutsches Zentrum fuer Neurodegenerative Erkrankungen (DZNE). Publication: Centrosomal microtubule nucleation regulates radial migration of projection neurons independently of polarization in the developing brain. Vinopal S, Dupraz S, Alfadil E, Pietralla T, Bendre S, Stiess M, Falk S, Camargo Ortega G, Maghelli N, Tolic IM, Smejkal J, Gotz M, Bradke F. Neuron. 2023 Apr 19;111(8):1241-1263.e16. doi: 10.1016/j.neuron.2023.01.020. Epub 2023 Feb 15. PubMed 36796357.
Backbone
  Vector backbone: pBeta-actin-Tubg1-mNeonGreen
  Backbone size w/o insert (bp): 6789
  Vector type: Mammalian Expression
Growth in bacteria
  Bacterial resistance: Ampicillin, 100 μg/mL
  Growth temperature: 37°C
  Growth strain: DH5alpha
  Copy number: High Copy
Gene/Insert
  Gene/Insert name: Nedd1-mNeonGreen
  Species: R. norvegicus (rat)
  Insert size (bp): 2737
  Entrez Gene: Nedd1
  Promoter: Chicken bactin (plus Chicken bactin intron)
  Cloning method: Restriction Enzyme; 5′ cloning site NheI (not destroyed); 3′ cloning site SalI (destroyed during cloning)
  Sequencing primers: 5′ pCAG forward (5'-GCAACGTGCTGGTTATTGTG-3'); 3′ SV40pA-R (5'-GAAATTTGTGATGCTATTGC-3')
Resource information
  A portion of this plasmid was derived from a plasmid made by: pBeta-actin [Kapitein et al. , 2010]
Terms and licenses: Academic/Nonprofit Terms; Industry Terms: Not Available to Industry
How to cite: pBactin-Nedd1-mNeonGreen was a gift from Frank Bradke (Addgene plasmid # 196864 ; http://n2t.net/addgene:196864 ; RRID:Addgene_196864)
