[The description below was written by a language model from this plasmid's Addgene catalogue record and pLannotate feature annotations shown in this document.]
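Description:
pBactin-Nedd1-mNeonGreen is a mammalian expression plasmid of about 8.8 kb, built by replacing the insert of a related pBeta-actin-Tubg1-mNeonGreen vector. It is propagated in E. coli through a high-copy ColE1/pUC-type origin and selected with ampicillin via the β-lactamase gene and its native promoter. The bacterial portion also carries remnants of earlier cloning vectors (lac promoter/operator and CAP site, and fragments of lacI, lacZα, rop and the pBR322 bom region), which have no evident role in the construct's function. No mammalian selection marker is annotated, which suits it to transient transfection or similar delivery rather than drug selection of stable lines.

The payload is a single expression cassette. A chicken β-actin promoter, spanning the numbering origin of the sequence, is followed by an intron that the catalogue describes as the chicken β-actin intron and the automated annotation identifies as a chicken β-actin/rabbit β-globin chimeric intron; this arrangement gives strong constitutive expression in many cell types. Downstream lies the Nedd1 coding sequence, recorded as rat in origin (the annotation tool matched it to the closely related mouse protein), joined by a short linker region to mNeonGreen at its C-terminal end. mNeonGreen is a bright, rapidly maturing monomeric green/yellow fluorescent protein. Transcripts terminate at an SV40 polyadenylation signal, preceded by a small SV40 large T antigen fragment that typically accompanies this element.

Nedd1 promotes microtubule nucleation, so the fusion allows live or fixed fluorescence imaging of the protein's localisation. The associated study concerned centrosomal microtubule nucleation during radial migration of projection neurons in the developing brain.
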