Features (pLannotate 1.2.2; 16 found; start..end, strand, type, name):
    237..1206    +  intron         chimeric intron: chimera between introns from chicken β-actin and rabbit β-globin
   1260..3236    +  CDS            Nedd1: NEDD1_MOUSE - Also known as Nedd-1. Experimental evidence at protein level: Swiss-Prot protein existence level 1. Required for mitosis progression. Promotes the nucleation of microtubules from the spindle (By similarity). May play an important role during the embryonic development and differentiation of the central nervous system (PubMed:1378265). From Mus musculus (Mouse).
   3267..3974    +  CDS            mNeonGreen: mNeonGreen is a basic (constitutively fluorescent) green/yellow fluorescent protein published in 2013, derived from Branchiostoma lanceolatum. It is reported to be a very rapidly-maturing monomer with moderate acid sensitivity.
   4065..4150    +  CDS            large T antigen (fragment): large T antigen from SV40 (simian virus 40)
   4173..4307    +  polyA_signal   SV40 poly(A) signal: SV40 polyadenylation signal
   4345..4361    -  protein_bind   lac operator: The lac repressor binds to the lac operator to inhibit transcription in E. coli. This inhibition can be relieved by adding lactose or isopropyl-β-D-thiogalactopyranoside (IPTG). lac repressor encoded by lacI
   4369..4399    -  promoter       lac promoter: promoter for the E. coli lac operon
   4414..4435    -  protein_bind   CAP binding site: CAP binding activates transcription in the presence of cAMP. E. coli catabolite activator protein
   4448..4540    -  CDS            lacI (fragment): lac repressor; lacI; The lac repressor binds to the lac operator to inhibit transcription in E. coli. This inhibition can be relieved by adding lactose or isopropyl-β-D-thiogalactopyranoside (IPTG).
   4723..5311    -  rep_origin     ori: high-copy-number ColE1/pMB1/pBR322/pUC origin of replication
   5482..6342    -  CDS            AmpR: β-lactamase; bla; confers resistance to ampicillin, carbenicillin, and related antibiotics
   6343..6447    -  promoter       AmpR promoter: bla
   6542..6577    +  CDS            rop (fragment): Rop protein, which maintains plasmids at low copy number; rop
   6679..6778    +  misc_feature   bom (fragment): basis of mobility region from pBR322
   6784..6938    -  CDS            lacZα (fragment): LacZα fragment of β-galactosidase; lacZ fragment
   8738..236     +  promoter       chicken β-actin promoter (across the origin): No description available
>Addgene plasmid #196864 | pBactin-Nedd1-mNeonGreen | addgene full sequence | sequence record 391833 | Addgene NGS Result
CCCCCCCTCCCCACCCCCAATTTTGTATTTATTTATTTTTTAATTATTTTGTGCAGCGATGGGGGCGGGG
GGGGGGGGGGCGCGCGCCAGGCGGGGCGGGGCGGGGCGAGGGGCGGGGCGGGGCGAGGCGGAGAGGTGCG
GCGGCAGCCAATCAGAGCGGCGCGCTCCGAAAGTTTCCTTTTATGGCGAGGCGGCGGCGGCGGCGGCCCT
ATAAAAAGCGAAGCGCGCGGCGGGCGGGAGTCGCTGCGCGCTGCCTTCGCCCCGTGCCCCGCTCCGCCGC
CGCCTCGCGCCGCCCGCCCCGGCTCTGACTGACCGCGTTACTCCCACAGGTGAGCGGGCGGGACGGCCCT
TCTCCTCCGGGCTGTAATTAGCGCTTGGTTTAATGACGGCTCGTTTCTTTTCTGTGGCTGCGTGAAAGCC
TTAAAGGGCTCCGGGAGGGCCCTTTGTGCGGGGGGGAGCGGCTCGGGGGGTGCGTGCGTGTGTGTGTGCG
TGGGGAGCGCCGCGTGCGGCTCCGCGCTGCCCGGCGGCTGTGAGCGCTGCGGGCGCGGCGCGGGGCTTTG
TGCGCTCCGCAGTGTGCGCGAGGGGAGCGCGGCCGGGGGCGGTGCCCCGCGGTGCGGGGGGGGCTGCGAG
GGGAACAAAGGCTGCGTGCGGGGTGTGTGSGKGGGGGGGTGAGCAGGGGGTGTGGGCGCGGCGGTCGGGC
TGTAACCCCCCCCTGCACCCCCCTCCCCGAGTTGCTGAGCACGGCCCGGCTTCGGGTGCGGGGCTCCGTG
CGGGGCGTGGCGCGGGGCTCGCCGTGCCGGGCGGGGGGTGGCGGCAGGTGGGGGTGCCGGGCGGGGCGGG
GCCGCCTCGGGCCGGGGAGGGCTCGGGGGAGGGGCGCGGCGGCCCCCGGAGCGCCGGCGGCTGTCGAGGC
GCGGCGAGCCGCAGCCATTGCCTTTTATGGTAATCGTGCGAGAGGGCGCAGGGACTTCCTTTGTCCCAAA
TCTGTGCGGAGCCGAAATCTGGGAGGCGCCGCCGCACCCCCTCTAGCGGGCGCGGGGCGAAGCGGTGCGG
CGCCGGCAGGAAGGAAATGGGCGGGGAGGGCCTTCGTGCGTCGCCGCGCCGCCGTCCCCTTCTCCATCTC
CAGCCTCGGGGCTGTCCGCAGGGGGACGGCTGCCTTCGGGGGGGACGGGGCAGGGCGGGGTTCGGCTTCT
GGCGTGTGACCGGCGGGGTTTATATCTTCCCTTCTCTGTTCCTCCGCAGCCCCCAAGCTAGCAGCCACCA
TGCAGGAAAACCTCAGATTTGCCTCATCAGGAGATGATGTTAAAATATGGGATGCTTCGTTTCTGACATT
GGTGGATAAATTCAACCCCCACACGTCACCGCATGGAATCAGTTCAATCTGTTGGAGCAGCAATAATAAC
TTCCTAGTGACTGCGTCTTCTGGTGGTGACAAAATAGTGGTGTCAAGTTGCAAATGTAAGCCCGTTCCAC
TTTTGGAGCTTGCAGAAGGGCAAAAGCAGACATGTGTCGATTTAAATTCTACATCAATGTATTTGGCAAG
TGGAGGCCTAAATAACACTGTTAATATTTGGGATTTAAAGTCAAAACGACTTCATCGGTCTCTTAAGGAC
CATAAACGGGAAGTAACTTGTGTGGCGTACAATTGGAATGATTGTTACATTGCTTCCGGGTCTCTCAGTG
GTGAGATTATCTTACACAGCGTAACCACTAATACCTCCAGTACGCCTTTCGGCCATGGGAGTAAGCAGCC
TGTCCGGCACATCAAGTACTCGTTGTTTAGGAAGTCTCTCTTGGGCAGCGTTTCGGATAATGGAGTAGTG
ACCCTCTGGGATGTGAACAGTCAGAGTGCATACCACAGCTTTGACAGTACACACAAAGCCCCAGCTTCAG
GCCTCTGCTTCTCTCCTGTCAACGAACTGCTGTTTGTGACCATAGGCCTGGATAAAAGAATCATCCTGTA
TGACACTTCAAGTAAGAAGCTGGTGAAAACTTTAGTGGCTGACACTCCTCTGACTGCTGTAGATTTTATG
CCAGATGGAGCCAGTTTGGCTATTGGATCCTCCCGTGGGAAAATATATCAGTATGACTTAAGGATGCTGA
AATCTCCCGTGAAAACCATCAGCGCCCACAAGACATCTGTGCAGTGTATAGCATTTCAGTACTCCACATC
TCTGACGAAGGCAAGTTTAAATAAAGGCTGCTCAAATAAGGCCACAGCAGCGAACAAACGGAGTGTTCCT
GTGGGCAGCAGCAGTGGGGCTGCCCAGAATTCTGGAATTGTCAGAGAAGCACCCAGCCCTTCCATTGCCA
CAGTTCTCCCACAGCCCGTGACGACAGCTGTGGGCAAAGGAGCAGGGGCTGCTCAGGACGAAGCAGGTTT
GCCTCGAAGCAAAAATACAGATATCTTATCTAAGGAAACTGATGCTGGAAAAAGTCAAGACTTCTCCAGC
TTTGATGACACGGGGAAGAGTAGTTTAGGGGACATGTTTTCACCAATTAGAGATGATGCTGTAGTCAACA
AAGGAGGTGACGAGTCTGTAGGCAAAGGAGATGGCCTTGACTTTCTACCACAGCTAAACTCGGTGTTCCC
CCTGAGGAAGAATGCAGGCTCCTCCAGCACTCTGGTGCTGCACTCCAGCCCTTTTAATGTCCTTATGGGG
ACAGGGAAGGAAGAGCATGAGAGTCACGAGCTGTCAGCCGAGTCTAAGAAGGCACACCTTGGGAAGCCGG
AGCCTAAGGACTCCTTGAAGCAGTTTACAAAGTTGATCTCCTCTGGTGCTGAACCTGGAATTCTAAACAC
CTGTCCATCATCTAACCAAGCAAGAAATCTTGAAAAGTTTGAAAAGCCAGAAAAAGATATTGAAGTCCAG
TTGATGCACGAACCCTCAGTCAATGGACCCTCAACCCCAGTACCAAAGGCAGCCTCCTCCGTCACTGCTG
GAGTAGCCAGTTCACTCTCAGAAAAAATAGTCGACACCCTTGGGAACAGTCGGCCGGCCGCGCCACTTAC
CTCTGTCCAGATCCGCTTCATTCAGAACATGATACAAGAAACCCTGGATGACTTCAGGGAAGCTTGCCAT
AGGGACATTGTGAATCTGCAAGTGGAAATGATTAAACAGTTTCATATGCAACTGAATGAAATGCACTCTT
TGCTGGAAAGATACTCAGTGAATGAAGGCTTAGTGGCTGAGATCGAAAGGCTGCGAGAAGAAAACAAAAG
GCTGCGGGCCCACTTCTCAAGCCTCCTCGACGGAAGTGGTGGATCCATGGTGAGCAAGGGCGAGGAGGAT
AACATGGCCTCTCTCCCAGCGACACATGAGTTACACATCTTTGGCTCCATCAACGGTGTGGACTTTGACA
TGGTGGGTCAGGGCACCGGCAATCCAAATGATGGTTATGAGGAGTTAAACCTGAAGTCCACCAAGGGTGA
CCTCCAGTTCTCCCCCTGGATTCTGGTCCCTCATATCGGGTATGGCTTCCATCAGTACCTGCCCTACCCT
GACGGGATGTCGCCTTTCCAGGCCGCCATGGTAGATGGCTCCGGCTACCAAGTCCATCGCACAATGCAGT
TTGAAGATGGTGCCTCCCTTACTGTTAACTACCGCTACACCTACGAGGGAAGCCACATCAAAGGAGAGGC
CCAGGTGAAGGGGACTGGTTTCCCTGCTGACGGTCCTGTGATGACCAACTCGCTGACCGCTGCGGACTGG
TGCAGGTCGAAGAAGACTTACCCCAACGACAAAACCATCATCAGTACCTTTAAGTGGAGTTACACCACTG
GAAATGGCAAGCGCTACCGGAGCACTGCGCGGACCACCTACACCTTTGCCAAGCCAATGGCGGCTAACTA
TCTGAAGAACCAGCCGATGTACGTGTTCCGTAAGACGGAGCTCAAGCACTCCAAGACCGAGCTCAACTTC
AAGGAGTGGCAAAAGGCCTTTACCGATGTGATGGGCATGGACGAGCTGTACAAGTAAGCGGCCGCCATAT
GCATCCTAGGCCTATTAATATTCCGGAGTATACGTAGCCGGCTAACGTTAACAACCGGTACCTCTAGATA
AGTAATGATCATAATCAGCCATATCACATCTGTAGAGGTTTTACTTGCTTTAAAAAACCTCCCACACCTC
CCCCTGAACCTGAAACATAAAATGAATGCAATTGTTGTTGTTAACTTGTTTATTGCAGCTTATAATGGTT
ACAAATAAAGCAATAGCATCACAAATTTCACAAATAAAGCATTTTTTTCACTGCATTCTAGTTGTGGTTT
GTCCAAACTCATCAATGTATCTTATCATGTCTGGATCAATTCGTAATCATGTCATAGCTGTTTCCTGTGT
GAAATTGTTATCCGCTCACAATTCCACACAACATACGAGCCGGAAGCATAAAGTGTAAAGCCTGGGGTGC
CTAATGAGTGAGCTAACTCACATTAATTGCGTTGCGCTCACTGCCCGCTTTCCAGTCGGGAAACCTGTCG
TGCCAGCTGCATTAATGAATCGGCCAACGCGCGGGGAGAGGCGGTTTGCGTATTGGGCGCTCTTCCGCTT
CCTCGCTCACTGACTCGCTGCGCTCGGTCGTTCGGCTGCGGCGAGCGGTATCAGCTCACTCAAAGGCGGT
AATACGGTTATCCACAGAATCAGGGGATAACGCAGGAAAGAACATGTGAGCAAAAGGCCAGCAAAAGGCC
AGGAACCGTAAAAAGGCCGCGTTGCTGGCGTTTTTCCATAGGCTCCGCCCCCCTGACGAGCATCACAAAA
ATCGACGCTCAAGTCAGAGGTGGCGAAACCCGACAGGACTATAAAGATACCAGGCGTTTCCCCCTGGAAG
CTCCCTCGTGCGCTCTCCTGTTCCGACCCTGCCGCTTACCGGATACCTGTCCGCCTTTCTCCCTTCGGGA
AGCGTGGCGCTTTCTCATAGCTCACGCTGTAGGTATCTCAGTTCGGTGTAGGTCGTTCGCTCCAAGCTGG
GCTGTGTGCACGAACCCCCCGTTCAGCCCGACCGCTGCGCCTTATCCGGTAACTATCGTCTTGAGTCCAA
CCCGGTAAGACACGACTTATCGCCACTGGCAGCAGCCACTGGTAACAGGATTAGCAGAGCGAGGTATGTA
GGCGGTGCTACAGAGTTCTTGAAGTGGTGGCCTAACTACGGCTACACTAGAAGAACAGTATTTGGTATCT
GCGCTCTGCTGAAGCCAGTTACCTTCGGAAAAAGAGTTGGTAGCTCTTGATCCGGCAAACAAACCACCGC
TGGTAGCGGTGGTTTTTTTGTTTGCAAGCAGCAGATTACGCGCAGAAAAAAAGGATCTCAAGAAGATCCT
TTGATCTTTTCTACGGGGTCTGACGCTCAGTGGAACGAAAACTCACGTTAAGGGATTTTGGTCATGAGAT
TATCAAAAAGGATCTTCACCTAGATCCTTTTAAATTAAAAATGAAGTTTTAAATCAATCTAAAGTATATA
TGAGTAAACTTGGTCTGACAGTTACCAATGCTTAATCAGTGAGGCACCTATCTCAGCGATCTGTCTATTT
CGTTCATCCATAGTTGCCTGACTCCCCGTCGTGTAGATAACTACGATACGGGAGGGCTTACCATCTGGCC
CCAGTGCTGCAATGATACCGCGAGACCCACGCTCACCGGCTCCAGATTTATCAGCAATAAACCAGCCAGC
CGGAAGGGCCGAGCGCAGAAGTGGTCCTGCAACTTTATCCGCCTCCATCCAGTCTATTAATTGTTGCCGG
GAAGCTAGAGTAAGTAGTTCGCCAGTTAATAGTTTGCGCAACGTTGTTGCCATTGCTACAGGCATCGTGG
TGTCACGCTCGTCGTTTGGTATGGCTTCATTCAGCTCCGGTTCCCAACGATCAAGGCGAGTTACATGATC
CCCCATGTTGTGCAAAAAAGCGGTTAGCTCCTTCGGTCCTCCGATCGTTGTCAGAAGTAAGTTGGCCGCA
GTGTTATCACTCATGGTTATGGCAGCACTGCATAATTCTCTTACTGTCATGCCATCCGTAAGATGCTTTT
CTGTGACTGGTGAGTACTCAACCAAGTCATTCTGAGAATAGTGTATGCGGCGACCGAGTTGCTCTTGCCC
GGCGTCAATACGGGATAATACCGCGCCACATAGCAGAACTTTAAAAGTGCTCATCATTGGAAAACGTTCT
TCGGGGCGAAAACTCTCAAGGATCTTACCGCTGTTGAGATCCAGTTCGATGTAACCCACTCGTGCACCCA
ACTGATCTTCAGCATCTTTTACTTTCACCAGCGTTTCTGGGTGAGCAAAAACAGGAAGGCAAAATGCCGC
AAAAAAGGGAATAAGGGCGACACGGAAATGTTGAATACTCATACTCTTCCTTTTTCAATATTATTGAAGC
ATTTATCAGGGTTATTGTCTCATGAGCGGATACATATTTGAATGTATTTAGAAAAATAAACAAATAGGGG
TTCCGCGCACATTTCCCCGAAAAGTGCCACCTGACGTCTAAGAAACCATTATTATCATGACATTAACCTA
TAAAAATAGGCGTATCACGAGGCCCTTTCGTCTCGCGCGTTTCGGTGATGACGGTGAAAACCTCTGACAC
ATGCAGCTCCCGGAGACGGTCACAGCTTGTCTGTAAGCGGATGCCGGGAGCAGACAAGCCCGTCAGGGCG
CGTCAGCGGGTGTTGGCGGGTGTCGGGGCTGGCTTAACTATGCGGCATCAGAGCAGATTGTACTGAGAGT
GCACCATATGCGGTGTGAAATACCGCACAGATGCGTAAGGAGAAAATACCGCATCAGGCGCCATTCGCCA
TTCAGGCTGCGCAACTGTTGGGAAGGGCGATCGGTGCGGGCCTCTTCGCTATTACGCCAGCTGGCGAAAG
GGGGATGTGCTGCAAGGCGATTAAGTTGGGTAACGCCAGGGTTTTCCCAGTCACGACGTTGTAAAACGAC
GGCCAGTGCCAAGTTGGGATCTTTGCATTGGCCCACGGCTCTCAGGATGGGGATGCTCCCCTTCAGCACC
CGGTTCCCCTTGGAAACTGATGGTCCTGGCTCTGTGGCATGGCAGTGGCACTGTGAGGAGCCCCCTACCA
GCAGCACACAGTGGGGTTGGCACTGCCACGCTCCGGATGCCGCGCTCTGATCCAACCCCATAATCAAGGG
AACCCGAATTGCCCCATCATTGCCCCCACCACCCCCATCCTGCCGGGCCCTCACACCCCACGCTGCCTTC
TGGTGACATTCCCCAGCCCAAACCCACGGCTTCATGGCTACCGCGGGGCATTTCCCATTGCCGCCCCATT
ATCAGCTCTGCACACCTCCCGCTGTACCCATGCCTCGTGGCTGCCCTTCTTTGACGTATAATCTTCTAAT
TAATACCCGGCCTTGTCAAAGTGGAGCACAAACGTTAATTAATTCCCCAGCAGGCAGGTAATTAACAGTG
TGACTCCCTTTTTGCTGCGAGTGGGGCTGATACAGAGAGATGTGGCACTATGGAGCCCACGGGGTCCTGG
CACTGGGTGCCCACGGAGGTCCCCATGTGCTGCAGTGTCACCGCCTCCGAGGAGACAGTATTGTCCCTGC
GGTGTCCCTGCAGCTCAGCTCTGTCCACAGGGCCACCTCCAGTTTGGAGGGGACACAATGCAGCCCCGAT
GCAACCCATCCTCGCAGCATCCCAGGGACAAAGACCCCACTGCAAGACCGCACACAGGGCTGGGTCCCGC
TCCCCTAATATCTACAGTGCTTCTTGCATGGCCCCTTAATCAATGCAGTTAATCAGCATGCGCTCATGCA
CCGCTCTGGAGCTGCAAAGCCCCTCGCAGCGCTGCTCACCAACACCGCGCACCGCCCCGGCCCAGCCTGC
AGCACGCGCTGCAAACAGGAAAGAAACAAAATATTGCCCAAATGTAGGCAAAGGCATTCGGCTGCCTTGA
CCTCCGCCGGGCCGGGCCCTGCCTGACTCAGCTCCTTACTCAGCGCTCGCTTCCTCCCTCCGGCTGCCAC
CGCCGCAGCGCACACCCTGACAAAGAGTGGCCCTTAACGGGCTCTGAGGTGCACCCAGCAGTGCACTCAG
CAGTCCAAGGGCCGGCCTGGAGGTTTGCACCGCTACGTGCTGACATTAGCATTGAACTTGGCCCTGGGTA
GTGCTGCAGGCCGGGCGGGGTGGGTGTAGAGAGTGCAGCGCGCGTTGCACCCGGTGCCCCTTCCCCTCCC
TTGCATCCCAGCAGGCTGCACCCCAGCACCAGGCCCGTGCATGCATGCTCCTGGTGTTATTGCAGCCTGG
TGCATGCATGCGTCTTGATGGTGCAGCGCTGTGCATGCATCCTCCTTGGTGTGTAGCAGTCTAGTGCATG
CATACCCCTCGGTGTTATTGCTGCTCTGTGCACGCACGCTCATTGTATCACTTCATCCCAGTGCATGCAC
TCACACTGGAGCGATTGCTGCTCGGTGCACGCACACTCATTGTATCACTGCAGCTCAGTGGCTGCACGCA
CACCGGTGTTATTGCTGCTCGGTGCGTGCATGCACATCAGTGTCGCTGCAGCTCAGTGCATGCACGCTCA
TTGCCCATCGCTATCCCTGCCTCTCCTGCTGGCGCTCCCCGGGAGGTGACTTCAAGGGGACCGCAGGACC
ACCTCGGGGGTGGGGGGAGGGCTGCACACGCGGACCCCGCTCCCCCTCCCCAACAAAGCACTGTGGAATC
AAAAAGGGGGGAGGGGGGATGGAGGGGCGCGTCACACCCCCGCCCCACACCCTCACCTCGAGGTGAGCCC
CACGTTCTGCTTCACTCTCCCCATCTC
